Addgene plasmid #196358: pGTVL2-SENP5
Purpose: protein expression of the GST-tagged catalytic domain
Depositing lab: Stefan Knapp. Depositing organization: Goethe-Universitaet Frankfurt am Main.
Backbone
  Vector backbone: pGTVL2
  Vector type: Bacterial Expression
Growth in bacteria
  Bacterial resistance: Kanamycin, 50 μg/mL
  Growth temperature: 37°C
  Growth strain: DH5alpha
  Copy number: Unknown
Gene/Insert
  Gene/Insert name: SENP5 catalytic domain
  Species: H. sapiens (human)
  Mutation: contains only S492-D755
  Promoter: T7
  Tag / fusion protein: His6-GST-TEV (N terminal on insert)
  Cloning method: Gibson Cloning
Terms and licenses: Academic/Nonprofit Terms; Industry Terms: Not Available to Industry
How to cite: pGTVL2-SENP5 was a gift from Stefan Knapp (Addgene plasmid # 196358 ; http://n2t.net/addgene:196358 ; RRID:Addgene_196358)
