[The description below was written by a language model from this plasmid's Addgene catalogue record and pLannotate feature annotations shown in this document.]
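Description:
pGTVL2-SENP5 is a bacterial expression plasmid built on the pGTVL2 backbone for producing the catalytic domain of human SENP5, a SUMO-specific protease that processes SUMO precursors and removes SUMO2/3 from conjugated proteins. The insert covers only residues S492–D755 and was introduced by Gibson cloning. According to the catalogue entry it is fused at its N terminus to a His6-GST-TEV module, giving two affinity handles (polyhistidine and Schistosoma japonicum glutathione S-transferase) plus a TEV protease site so that the tags can be cleaved off after purification. The feature table confirms the GST and SENP5 coding regions in tandem. It does not separately annotate the N-terminal His6 or the TEV site. It does detect a short His-tag fragment and a T7 gene 10-derived fragment downstream of the insert, and the record does not say whether these vector-derived sequences are translated.

Expression follows the pET-style arrangement: a T7 promoter with an adjacent lac operator, the T7 gene 10 ribosome binding site and a T7 terminator flank the fusion. A plasmid-borne lacI gene under its own promoter supplies repressor, so transcription is IPTG-inducible in E. coli hosts that provide T7 RNA polymerase. The plasmid is maintained through a ColE1/pMB1-type origin accompanied by rop and the bom region, which are pBR322-derived elements associated with lower copy number, although the catalogue lists copy number as unknown. Selection is by kanamycin through an aminoglycoside phosphotransferase gene. An f1 origin and remnant fragments of the tetracycline resistance gene are also present as backbone relics. The stated use is recombinant production of the GST-tagged SENP5 catalytic domain.
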