Features (pLannotate 1.2.2; 20 found; start..end, strand, type, name):
     57..248     -  CDS            rop: Rop protein, which maintains plasmids at low copy number; rop
    265..645     +  CDS            YPB1_ECOLX: Protein predicted: Swiss-Prot protein existence level 4. From Escherichia coli.
    717..1008    -  CDS            TcR (fragment): tetracycline efflux protein; tet; confers resistance to tetracycline
   1023..1044    -  protein_bind   CAP binding site: CAP binding activates transcription in the presence of cAMP. E. coli catabolite activator protein
   1057..2139    -  CDS            lacI: lac repressor; lacI; The lac repressor binds to the lac operator to inhibit transcription in E. coli. This inhibition can be relieved by adding lactose or isopropyl-β-D-thiogalactopyranoside (IPTG).
   2140..2217    -  promoter       lacI promoter: lacI
   2225..2504    -  CDS            TcR (fragment): tetracycline efflux protein; tet; confers resistance to tetracycline
   2526..2544    +  promoter       T7 promoter: promoter for bacteriophage T7 RNA polymerase
   2545..2569    +  protein_bind   lac operator: The lac repressor binds to the lac operator to inhibit transcription in E. coli. This inhibition can be relieved by adding lactose or isopropyl-β-D-thiogalactopyranoside (IPTG). lac repressor encoded by lacI
   2584..2606    +  RBS            RBS: efficient ribosome binding site from bacteriophage T7 gene 10 (Olins and Rangwala, 1989)
   2641..3295    +  CDS            GST (fragment): glutathione S-transferase from Schistosoma japonicum
   3280..4137    +  CDS            SENP5 (fragment): SENP5_HUMAN - Experimental evidence at protein level: Swiss-Prot protein existence level 1. Protease that catalyzes two essential functions in the SUMO pathway: processing of full-length SUMO3 to its mature form and deconjugation of SUMO2 and SUMO3 from targeted proteins. Has weak proteolytic activity against full-length SUMO1 or SUMO1 conjugates. Required for cell division. From Homo sapiens (Human).
   4197..4214    +  CDS            9xHis (fragment): 9xHis affinity tag
   4224..4273    +  CDS            SET1 (fragment): solubility-enhancement tag derived from T7 phage gene 10B
   4281..4328    +  terminator     T7 terminator: transcription terminator for bacteriophage T7 RNA polymerase
   4365..4793    +  rep_origin     f1 ori (sequence partly withheld): f1 bacteriophage origin of replication; arrow indicates direction of (+) strand synthesis
   4846..4903    +  promoter       AmpR promoter (fragment): bla
   4912..5727    -  CDS            KanR: aminoglycoside phosphotransferase; aph(3')-Ia; confers resistance to kanamycin in bacteria or G418 (Geneticin®) in eukaryotes
   5849..6437    +  rep_origin     ori: high-copy-number ColE1/pMB1/pBR322/pUC origin of replication
   6623..6762    -  misc_feature   bom: basis of mobility region from pBR322
>Addgene plasmid #196358 | pGTVL2-SENP5 | addgene full sequence | sequence record 386203 | Addgene NGS Result
CTGCTCCCGGCATCCGCTTACAGACAAGCTGTGACCGTCTCCGGGAGCTGCATGTGTCAGAGGTTTTCAC
CGTCATCACCGAAACGCGCGAGGCAGCTGCGGTAAAGCTCATCAGCGTGGTCGTGAAGCGATTCACAGAT
GTCTGCCTGTTCATCCGCGTCCAGCTCGTTGAGTTTCTCCAGAAGCGTTAATGTCTGGCTTCTGATAAAG
CGGGCCATGTTAAGGGCGGTTTTTTCCTGTTTGGTCACTGATGCCTCCGTGTAAGGGGGATTTCTGTTCA
TGGGGGTAATGATACCGATGAAACGAGAGAGGATGCTCACGATACGGGTTACTGATGATGAACATGCCCG
GTTACTGGAACGTTGTGAGGGTAAACAACTGGCGGTATGGATGCGGCGGGACCAGAGAAAAATCACTCAG
GGTCAATGCCAGCGCTTCGTTAATACAGATGTAGGTGTTCCACAGGGTAGCCAGCAGCATCCTGCGATGC
AGATCCGGAACATAATGGTGCAGGGCGCTGACTTCCGCGTTTCCAGACTTTACGAAACACGGAAACCGAA
GACCATTCATGTTGTTGCTCAGGTCGCAGACGTTTTGCAGCAGCAGTCGCTTCACGTTCGCTCGCGTATC
GGTGATTCATTCTGCTAACCAGTAAGGCAACCCCGCCAGCCTAGCCGGGTCCTCAACGACAGGAGCACGA
TCATGCGCACCCGTGGGGCCGCCATGCCGGCGATAATGGCCTGCTTCTCGCCGAAACGTTTGGTGGCGGG
ACCAGTGACGAAGGCTTGAGCGAGGGCGTGCAAGATTCCGAATACCGCAAGCGACAGGCCGATCATCGTC
GCGCTCCAGCGAAAGCGGTCCTCGCCGAAAATGACCCAGAGCGCTGCCGGCACCTGTCCTACGAGTTGCA
TGATAAAGAAGACAGTCATAAGTGCGGCGACGATAGTCATGCCCCGCGCCCACCGGAAGGAGCTGACTGG
GTTGAAGGCTCTCAAGGGCATCGGTCGAGATCCCGGTGCCTAATGAGTGAGCTAACTTACATTAATTGCG
TTGCGCTCACTGCCCGCTTTCCAGTCGGGAAACCTGTCGTGCCAGCTGCATTAATGAATCGGCCAACGCG
CGGGGAGAGGCGGTTTGCGTATTGGGCGCCAGGGTGGTTTTTCTTTTCACCAGTGAGACGGGCAACAGCT
GATTGCCCTTCACCGCCTGGCCCTGAGAGAGTTGCAGCAAGCGGTCCACGCTGGTTTGCCCCAGCAGGCG
AAAATCCTGTTTGATGGTGGTTAACGGCGGGATATAACATGAGCTGTCTTCGGTATCGTCGTATCCCACT
ACCGAGATATCCGCACCAACGCGCAGCCCGGACTCGGTAATGGCGCGCATTGCGCCCAGCGCCATCTGAT
CGTTGGCAACCAGCATCGCAGTGGGAACGATGCCCTCATTCAGCATTTGCATGGTTTGTTGAAAACCGGA
CATGGCACTCCAGTCGCCTTCCCGTTCCGCTATCGGCTGAATTTGATTGCGAGTGAGATATTTATGCCAG
CCAGCCAGACGCAGACGCGCCGAGACAGAACTTAATGGGCCCGCTAACAGCGCGATTTGCTGGTGACCCA
ATGCGACCAGATGCTCCACGCCCAGTCGCGTACCGTCTTCATGGGAGAAAATAATACTGTTGATGGGTGT
CTGGTCAGAGACATCAAGAAATAACGCCGGAACATTAGTGCAGGCAGCTTCCACAGCAATGGCATCCTGG
TCATCCAGCGGATAGTTAATGATCAGCCCACTGACGCGTTGCGCGAGAAGATTGTGCACCGCCGCTTTAC
AGGCTTCGACGCCGCTTCGTTCTACCATCGACACCACCACGCTGGCACCCAGTTGATCGGCGCGAGATTT
AATCGCCGCGACAATTTGCGACGGCGCGTGCAGGGCCAGACTGGAGGTGGCAACGCCAATCAGCAACGAC
TGTTTGCCCGCCAGTTGTTGTGCCACGCGGTTGGGAATGTAATTCAGCTCCGCCATCGCCGCTTCCACTT
TTTCCCGCGTTTTCGCAGAAACGTGGCTGGCCTGGTTCACCACGCGGGAAACGGTCTGATAAGAGACACC
GGCATACTCTGCGACATCGTATAACGTTACTGGTTTCACATTCACCACCCTGAATTGACTCTCTTCCGGG
CGCTATCATGCCATACCGCGAAAGGTTTTGCGCCATTCGATGGTGTCCGGGATCTCGACGCTCTCCCTTA
TGCGACTCCTGCATTAGGAAGCAGCCCAGTAGTAGGTTGAGGCCGTTGAGCACCGCCGCCGCAAGGAATG
GTGCATGCAAGGAGATGGCGCCCAACAGTCCCCCGGCCACGGGGCCTGCCACCATACCCACGCCGAAACA
AGCGCTCATGAGCCCGAAGTGGCGAGCCCGATCTTCCCCATCGGTGATGTCGGCGATATAGGCGCCAGCA
ACCGCACCTGTGGCGCCGGTGATGCCGGCCACGATGCGTCCGGCGTAGAGGATCGAGATCTCGATCCCGC
GAAATTAATACGACTCACTATAGGGGAATTGTGAGCGGATAACAATTCCCCTCTAGAAATAATTTTGTTT
AACTTTAAGAAGGAGATATACATATGCACCATCATCATCATCATTCTTCTATGTCCCCTATACTAGGTTA
TTGGAAAATTAAGGGCCTTGTGCAACCCACTCGACTTCTTTTGGAATATCTTGAAGAAAAATATGAAGAG
CATTTGTATGAGCGCGATGAAGGTGATAAATGGCGAAACAAAAAGTTTGAATTGGGTTTGGAGTTTCCCA
ATCTTCCTTATTATATTGATGGTGATGTTAAATTAACACAGTCTATGGCCATCATACGTTATATAGCTGA
CAAGCACAACATGTTGGGTGGTTGTCCAAAAGAGCGTGCAGAGATTTCAATGCTTGAAGGAGCGGTTTTG
GATATTAGATACGGTGTTTCGAGAATTGCATATAGTAAAGACTTTGAAACTCTCAAAGTTGATTTTCTTA
GCAAGCTACCTGAAATGCTGAAAATGTTCGAAGATCGTTTATGTCATAAAACATATTTAAATGGTGATCA
TGTAACCCATCCTGACTTCATGTTGTATGACGCTCTTGATGTTGTTTTATACATGGACCCAATGTGCCTG
GATGCGTTCCCAAAATTAGTTTGTTTTAAAAAACGTATTGAAGCTATCCCACAAATTGATAAGTACTTGA
AATCCAGCAAGTATATAGCATGGCCTTTGCAGGGCTGGCAAGCCACGTTTGGTGGTGCCGACCATCCTCC
AAAATCGAGCTCAGGTGTAGATCTGGGTACCGAGAACCTGTACTTCCAATCCATGAGTCCGGTGGATGAC
GAACAGCTGTCCGTTTGCCTGTCAGGCTTTCTGGATGAAGTGATGAAAAAATATGGTTCTCTGGTCCCGC
TGAGTGAAAAAGAAGTGCTGGGTCGCCTGAAAGATGTTTTTAACGAAGACTTCAGCAATCGCAAACCGTT
TATTAACCGTGAAATCACCAATTATCGCGCGCGTCATCAGAAATGTAACTTCCGTATTTTCTACAACAAA
CACATGCTGGATATGGATGACCTGGCCACCCTGGATGGCCAAAACTGGCTGAATGACCAGGTTATTAACA
TGTATGGTGAACTGATCATGGATGCGGTGCCGGACAAAGTTCATTTCTTTAACAGCTTTTTCCACCGCCA
GCTGGTCACGAAAGGTTACAATGGCGTGAAACGTTGGACCAAAAAAGTTGACCTGTTTAAAAAATCTCTG
CTGCTGATTCCGATCCATCTGGAAGTCCACTGGTCCCTGATTACCGTGACGCTGTCAAACCGCATTATCT
CGTTCTATGATAGCCAGGGTATCCATTTCAAATTCTGCGTGGAAAACATCCGTAAATACCTGCTGACCGA
AGCGCGTGAGAAAAACCGTCCGGAATTTCTGCAGGGCTGGCAAACCGCTGTTACGAAATGCATCCCGCAG
CAGAAAAACGATAGCGACTGTGGTGTTTTCGTCCTGCAGTACTGCAAATGTCTGGCCCTGGAACAGCCGT
TTCAATTCTCACAGGAAGATATGCCGCGTGTGCGTAAACGTATCTACAAAGAACTGTGTGAATGTCGCCT
GATGGACTAAAGGTGGATACGGATCCGAATTCGAGCTCCGTCGACAAGCTTGCGGCCGCACTCGAGCACC
ACCACCACCACCACTGAGATCCGGCTGCTAACAAAGCCCGAAAGGAAGCTGAGTTGGCTGCTGCCACCGC
TGAGCAATAACTAGCATAACCCCTTGGGGCCTCTAAACGGGTCTTGAGGGGTTTTTTGCTGAAAGGAGGA
ACTATATCCGGATTGGCGAATGGG
[124 nt withheld, positions 4365-4488]
C
[91 nt withheld, positions 4490-4580]
A
[49 nt withheld, positions 4582-4630]
CCTTTGACGTTGGAGTCCACGTTCTTT
[37 nt withheld, positions 4658-4694]
ACCCTATCTCGGTCTATTCTTTTGATTTATAAGGGATTTTGCCGATTTCGGCCTATTGGTTAAAAAATGA
GCTGATTTAACAAAAATTTAACGCGAATTTTAACAAAATATTAACGCTTACAATTTAGGTGGCACTTTTC
GGGGAAATGTGCGCGGAACCCCTATTTGTTTATTTTTCTAAATACATTCAAATATGTATCCGCTCATGAA
TTAATTCTTAGAAAAACTCATCGAGCATCAAATGAAACTGCAATTTATTCATATCAGGATTATCAATACC
ATATTTTTGAAAAAGCCGTTTCTGTAATGAAGGAGAAAACTCACCGAGGCAGTTCCATAGGATGGCAAGA
TCCTGGTATCGGTCTGCGATTCCGACTCGTCCAACATCAATACAACCTATTAATTTCCCCTCGTCAAAAA
TAAGGTTATCAAGTGAGAAATCACCATGAGTGACGACTGAATCCGGTGAGAATGGCAAAAGTTTATGCAT
TTCTTTCCAGACTTGTTCAACAGGCCAGCCATTACGCTCGTCATCAAAATCACTCGCATCAACCAAACCG
TTATTCATTCGTGATTGCGCCTGAGCGAGACGAAATACGCGATCGCTGTTAAAAGGACAATTACAAACAG
GAATCGAATGCAACCGGCGCAGGAACACTGCCAGCGCATCAACAATATTTTCACCTGAATCAGGATATTC
TTCTAATACCTGGAATGCTGTTTTCCCGGGGATCGCAGTGGTGAGTAACCATGCATCATCAGGAGTACGG
ATAAAATGCTTGATGGTCGGAAGAGGCATAAATTCCGTCAGCCAGTTTAGTCTGACCATCTCATCTGTAA
CATCATTGGCAACGCTACCTTTGCCATGTTTCAGAAACAACTCTGGCGCATCGGGCTTCCCATACAATCG
ATAGATTGTCGCACCTGATTGCCCGACATTATCGCGAGCCCATTTATACCCATATAAATCAGCATCCATG
TTGGAATTTAATCGCGGCCTAGAGCAAGACGTTTCCCGTTGAATATGGCTCATAACACCCCTTGTATTAC
TGTTTATGTAAGCAGACAGTTTTATTGTTCATGACCAAAATCCCTTAACGTGAGTTTTCGTTCCACTGAG
CGTCAGACCCCGTAGAAAAGATCAAAGGATCTTCTTGAGATCCTTTTTTTCTGCGCGTAATCTGCTGCTT
GCAAACAAAAAAACCACCGCTACCAGCGGTGGTTTGTTTGCCGGATCAAGAGCTACCAACTCTTTTTCCG
AAGGTAACTGGCTTCAGCAGAGCGCAGATACCAAATACTGTCCTTCTAGTGTAGCCGTAGTTAGGCCACC
ACTTCAAGAACTCTGTAGCACCGCCTACATACCTCGCTCTGCTAATCCTGTTACCAGTGGCTGCTGCCAG
TGGCGATAAGTCGTGTCTTACCGGGTTGGACTCAAGACGATAGTTACCGGATAAGGCGCAGCGGTCGGGC
TGAACGGGGGGTTCGTGCACACAGCCCAGCTTGGAGCGAACGACCTACACCGAACTGAGATACCTACAGC
GTGAGCTATGAGAAAGCGCCACGCTTCCCGAAGGGAGAAAGGCGGACAGGTATCCGGTAAGCGGCAGGGT
CGGAACAGGAGAGCGCACGAGGGAGCTTCCAGGGGGAAACGCCTGGTATCTTTATAGTCCTGTCGGGTTT
CGCCACCTCTGACTTGAGCGTCGATTTTTGTGATGCTCGTCAGGGGGGCGGAGCCTATGGAAAAACGCCA
GCAACGCGGCCTTTTTACGGTTCCTGGCCTTTTGCTGGCCTTTTGCTCACATGTTCTTTCCTGCGTTATC
CCCTGATTCTGTGGATAACCGTATTACCGCCTTTGAGTGAGCTGATACCGCTCGCCGCAGCCGAACGACC
GAGCGCAGCGAGTCAGTGAGCGAGGAAGCGGAAGAGCGCCTGATGCGGTATTTTCTCCTTACGCATCTGT
GCGGTATTTCACACCGCAATGGTGCACTCTCAGTACAATCTGCTCTGATGCCGCATAGTTAAGCCAGTAT
ACACTCCGCTATCGCTACGTGACTGGGTCATGGCTGCGCCCCGACACCCGCCAACACCCGCTGACGCGCC
CTGACGGGCTTGT
